Addgene plasmid #224867: pBSsgRNA
Purpose: (Empty Backbone) Yeast genome editing, Insertion of 20 bp oligo into sgRNA gene
Depositing lab: Katsunori Suzuki. Depositing organization: Hiroshima University. Publication: Conversion of polyploid and alloploid Saccharomyces sensu stricto strains to leu2 mutants by genome DNA editing. Kiyokawa K, Sakuma T, Moriguchi K, Sugiyama M, Akao T, Yamamoto T, Suzuki K. Appl Microbiol Biotechnol. 2024 Jul 12;108(1):416. doi: 10.1007/s00253-024-13242-y. PubMed 38995331.
Backbone
  Vector backbone: pBluescript II KS (+)
  Vector type: Yeast Expression, CRISPR
Growth in bacteria
  Bacterial resistance: Ampicillin, 100 μg/mL
  Growth temperature: 37°C
  Growth strain: DH5alpha
  Growth instructions: can also use HB101 (JM110 for cutting by BclI)
  Copy number: High Copy
Gene/Insert
  Gene/Insert name: None
Resource information
  A portion of this plasmid was derived from a plasmid made by: The CRISPR/Cas9 system component genes came from pML104 (addgene plasmid #67638, Laughery et. 2015).
Terms and licenses: Academic/Nonprofit Terms; Industry Terms: Not Available to Industry
Depositor comments: oripUC PSNR52::sgRNA cassette
How to cite: pBSsgRNA was a gift from Katsunori Suzuki (Addgene plasmid # 224867 ; http://n2t.net/addgene:224867 ; RRID:Addgene_224867)
