[The description below was written by a language model from this plasmid's Addgene catalogue record and pLannotate feature annotations shown in this document.]
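Description:
pBSsgRNA is a small (about 3.8 kb) empty-backbone cloning plasmid built on pBluescript II KS (+) and intended as the guide-RNA component of a CRISPR/Cas9 genome-editing workflow in yeast. It is maintained in E. coli at high copy through the pUC-type ColE1 origin and selected with ampicillin via the β-lactamase gene and its native promoter. An f1 phage origin from the parent phagemid is also present. No yeast replication origin, centromere or auxotrophic marker is annotated, and no Cas9 coding sequence appears in the feature table. The plasmid therefore looks like a bacterial intermediate for building sgRNA cassettes rather than a self-sufficient yeast vector, although the record does not spell out how the finished cassette is delivered into yeast.

The payload is an sgRNA expression cassette derived from pML104. It consists of the S. cerevisiae SNR52 small nucleolar RNA promoter, which is transcribed by RNA polymerase III, followed by the Streptococcus pyogenes guide RNA scaffold (annotated as a fragment) and the SUP4 tRNA terminator. A short gap between the promoter and the scaffold corresponds to the position where a user inserts a 20 bp oligonucleotide specifying the genomic target, which is the stated purpose of the plasmid. An ADH1 terminator lies downstream in the opposite orientation, probably carried over with the source fragment. The cassette interrupts the pBluescript polylinker, and it is flanked by duplicated lac promoter/operator, CAP site, T3 promoter and lacI fragment sequences, along with a T7 promoter and a partial lacZα. The associated work used these tools to convert polyploid and alloploid Saccharomyces sensu stricto strains into leu2 mutants.
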