Features (pLannotate 1.2.2; 22 found; start..end, strand, type, name):
     33..461     -  rep_origin     f1 ori (sequence partly withheld): f1 bacteriophage origin of replication; arrow indicates direction of (+) strand synthesis
    466..621     -  CDS            lacZα (fragment): LacZα fragment of β-galactosidase; lacZ fragment
    629..647     +  promoter       T7 promoter: promoter for bacteriophage T7 RNA polymerase
    656..718     +  misc_feature   MCS (fragment): pBluescript multiple cloning site
    719..757     +  CDS            lacI (fragment): lac repressor; lacI; The lac repressor binds to the lac operator to inhibit transcription in E. coli. This inhibition can be relieved by adding lactose or isopropyl-β-D-thiogalactopyranoside (IPTG).
    770..791     +  protein_bind   CAP binding site: CAP binding activates transcription in the presence of cAMP. E. coli catabolite activator protein
    806..836     +  promoter       lac promoter: promoter for the E. coli lac operon
    844..860     +  protein_bind   lac operator: The lac repressor binds to the lac operator to inhibit transcription in E. coli. This inhibition can be relieved by adding lactose or isopropyl-β-D-thiogalactopyranoside (IPTG). lac repressor encoded by lacI
    905..923     +  promoter       T3 promoter: promoter for bacteriophage T3 RNA polymerase
    954..1222    +  promoter       SNR52 promoter: promoter for the S. cerevisiae small nucleolar RNA gene SNR52
   1238..1299    +  misc_RNA       gRNA scaffold (fragment): guide RNA scaffold for the Streptococcus pyogenes CRISPR/Cas9 system
   1304..1323    +  terminator     SUP4 terminator: transcription terminator for the S. cerevisiae SUP4 tRNA gene
   1441..1628    -  terminator     ADH1 terminator: S. cerevisiae ADH1; transcription terminator for the S. cerevisiae alcohol dehydrogenase 1 (ADH1) gene
   1628..1649    +  misc_feature   MCS (fragment): pBluescript multiple cloning site
   1662..1680    -  promoter       T3 promoter: promoter for bacteriophage T3 RNA polymerase
   1725..1741    -  protein_bind   lac operator: The lac repressor binds to the lac operator to inhibit transcription in E. coli. This inhibition can be relieved by adding lactose or isopropyl-β-D-thiogalactopyranoside (IPTG). lac repressor encoded by lacI
   1749..1779    -  promoter       lac promoter: promoter for the E. coli lac operon
   1794..1815    -  protein_bind   CAP binding site: CAP binding activates transcription in the presence of cAMP. E. coli catabolite activator protein
   1828..1920    -  CDS            lacI (fragment): lac repressor; lacI; The lac repressor binds to the lac operator to inhibit transcription in E. coli. This inhibition can be relieved by adding lactose or isopropyl-β-D-thiogalactopyranoside (IPTG).
   2103..2691    -  rep_origin     ori: high-copy-number ColE1/pMB1/pBR322/pUC origin of replication
   2862..3722    -  CDS            AmpR: β-lactamase; bla; confers resistance to ampicillin, carbenicillin, and related antibiotics
   3723..3827    -  promoter       AmpR promoter: bla
>Addgene plasmid #224867 | pBSsgRNA | addgene full sequence | sequence record 449555 | Addgene NGS Result
CACCTAAATTGTAAGCGTTAATATTTTGTTAAAATTCGCGTTAAATTTTTGTTAAATCAGCTCATTTTTT
AACCAATAGGCCGAAATCGGCAAAATCCCTTATAAATCAAAAGAATAGACCGAGATAGGGT
[37 nt withheld, positions 132-168]
AAAGAACGTGGACTCCAACGTCAAAGG
[49 nt withheld, positions 196-244]
T
[91 nt withheld, positions 246-336]
G
[124 nt withheld, positions 338-461]
CCCATTCGCCATTCAGGCTGCGCAACTGTTGGGAAGGGCGATCGGTGCGGGCCTCTTCGCTATTACGCCA
GCTGGCGAAAGGGGGATGTGCTGCAAGGCGATTAAGTTGGGTAACGCCAGGGTTTTCCCAGTCACGACGT
TGTAAAACGACGGCCAGTGAGCGCGCGTAATACGACTCACTATAGGGCGAATTGGAGCTCCACCGCGGTG
GCGGCCGCTCTAGAACTAGTGGATCCCCCGGGCTGCAGGAATTCGATCTGGCACGACAGGTTTCCCGACT
GGAAAGCGGGCAGTGAGCGCAACGCAATTAATGTGAGTTAGCTCACTCATTAGGCACCCCAGGCTTTACA
CTTTATGCTTCCGGCTCGTATGTTGTGTGGAATTGTGAGCGGATAACAATTTCACACAGGAAACAGCTAT
GACCATGATTACGCCAAGCGCGCAATTAACCCTCACTAAAGGGAACAAAAGCTGGAGCTCCACCGCGGAC
AATCTTTGAAAAGATAATGTATGATTATGCTTTCACTCATATTTATACAGAAACTTGATGTTTTCTTTCG
AGTATATACAAGGTGATTACATGTACGTTTGAAGTACAACTCTAGATTTTGTAGTGCCCTCTTGGGCTAG
CGGTAAAGGTGCGCATTTTTTCACACCCTACAATGTTCTGTTCAAAAGATTTTGGTCAAACGCTGTAGAA
GTGAAAGTTGGTGCGCATGTTTCGGCGTTCGAAACTTCTCCGCAGTGAAAGATAAATGATCAGAATCGAT
GCATTTAAATAGCAAGTTAAAATAAGGCTAGTCCGTTATCAACTTGAAAAAGTGGCACCGAGTCGGTGGT
GCTTTTTTTGTTTTTTATGTCTTCGAGTCATGTAATTAGTTATAAGCATGTGAGCTAAGACACTGTAATT
GCCAATCTAAACGATACCACGGCCGCTCTAGAGAAATGGGGAGCGATTTGCAGGCATTTGCTCGGCATGC
CGGTAGAGGTGTGGTCAATAAGAGCGACCTCATGCTATACCTGAGAAAGCAACCTGACCTACAGGAAAGA
GTTACTCAAGAATAAGAATTTTCGTTTTAAAACCTAAGAGTCACTTTAAAATTTGTATACACTTATTTTT
TTTATAACTTATTTAATAATAAAAATCATAAATCATAAGAAATTCGCCTCGAGGGGGGGCCCGGTACCCA
GCTTTTGTTCCCTTTAGTGAGGGTTAATTGCGCGCTTGGCGTAATCATGGTCATAGCTGTTTCCTGTGTG
AAATTGTTATCCGCTCACAATTCCACACAACATACGAGCCGGGAGCATAAAGTGTAAAGCCTGGGGTGCC
TAATGAGTGAGCTAACTCACATTAATTGCGTTGCGCTCACTGCCCGCTTTCCAGTCGGGAAACCTGTCGT
GCCAGCTGCATTAATGAATCGGCCAACGCGCGGGGAGAGGCGGTTTGCGTATTGGGCGCTCTTCCGCTTC
CTCGCTCACTGACTCGCTGCGCTCGGTCGTTCGGCTGCGGCGAGCGGTATCAGCTCACTCAAAGGCGGTA
ATACGGTTATCCACAGAATCAGGGGATAACGCAGGAAAGAACATGTGAGCAAAAGGCCAGCAAAAGGCCA
GGAACCGTAAAAAGGCCGCGTTGCTGGCGTTTTTCCATAGGCTCCGCCCCCCTGACGAGCATCACAAAAA
TCGACGCTCAAGTCAGAGGTGGCGAAACCCGACAGGACTATAAAGATACCAGGCGTTTCCCCCTGGAAGC
TCCCTCGTGCGCTCTCCTGTTCCGACCCTGCCGCTTACCGGATACCTGTCCGCCTTTCTCCCTTCGGGAA
GCGTGGCGCTTTCTCATAGCTCACGCTGTAGGTATCTCAGTTCGGTGTAGGTCGTTCGCTCCAAGCTGGG
CTGTGTGCACGAACCCCCCGTTCAGCCCGACCGCTGCGCCTTATCCGGTAACTATCGTCTTGAGTCCAAC
CCGGTAAGACACGACTTATCGCCACTGGCAGCAGCCACTGGTAACAGGATTAGCAGAGCGAGGTATGTAG
GCGGTGCTACAGAGTTCTTGAAGTGGTGGCCTAACTACGGCTACACTAGAAGAACAGTATTTGGTATCTG
CGCTCTGCTGAAGCCAGTTACCTTCGGAAAAAGAGTTGGTAGCTCTTGATCCGGCAAACAAACCACCGCT
GGTAGCGGTGGTTTTTTTGTTTGCAAGCAGCAGATTACGCGCAGAAAAAAAGGATCTCAAGAAGATCCTT
TGATCTTTTCTACGGGGTCTGACGCTCAGTGGAACGAAAACTCACGTTAAGGGATTTTGGTCATGAGATT
ATCAAAAAGGATCTTCACCTAGATCCTTTTAAATTAAAAATGAAGTTTTAAATCAATCTAAAGTATATAT
GAGTAAACTTGGTCTGACAGTTACCAATGCTTAATCAGTGAGGCACCTATCTCAGCGATCTGTCTATTTC
GTTCATCCATAGTTGCCTGACTCCCCGTCGTGTAGATAACTACGATACGGGAGGGCTTACCATCTGGCCC
CAGTGCTGCAATGATACCGCGAGACCCACGCTCACCGGCTCCAGATTTATCAGCAATAAACCAGCCAGCC
GGAAGGGCCGAGCGCAGAAGTGGTCCTGCAACTTTATCCGCCTCCATCCAGTCTATTAATTGTTGCCGGG
AAGCTAGAGTAAGTAGTTCGCCAGTTAATAGTTTGCGCAACGTTGTTGCCATTGCTACAGGCATCGTGGT
GTCACGCTCGTCGTTTGGTATGGCTTCATTCAGCTCCGGTTCCCAACGATCAAGGCGAGTTACATGATCC
CCCATGTTGTGCAAAAAAGCGGTTAGCTCCTTCGGTCCTCCGATCGTTGTCAGAAGTAAGTTGGCCGCAG
TGTTATCACTCATGGTTATGGCAGCACTGCATAATTCTCTTACTGTCATGCCATCCGTAAGATGCTTTTC
TGTGACTGGTGAGTACTCAACCAAGTCATTCTGAGAATAGTGTATGCGGCGACCGAGTTGCTCTTGCCCG
GCGTCAATACGGGATAATACCGCGCCACATAGCAGAACTTTAAAAGTGCTCATCATTGGAAAACGTTCTT
CGGGGCGAAAACTCTCAAGGATCTTACCGCTGTTGAGATCCAGTTCGATGTAACCCACTCGTGCACCCAA
CTGATCTTCAGCATCTTTTACTTTCACCAGCGTTTCTGGGTGAGCAAAAACAGGAAGGCAAAATGCCGCA
AAAAAGGGAATAAGGGCGACACGGAAATGTTGAATACTCATACTCTTCCTTTTTCAATATTATTGAAGCA
TTTATCAGGGTTATTGTCTCATGAGCGGATACATATTTGAATGTATTTAGAAAAATAAACAAATAGGGGT
TCCGCGCACATTTCCCCGAAAAGTGC
